>Addgene plasmid #16510 | pCMV-Neo-Bam APC 1-1941 | addgene full sequence | sequence record 456522 | Addgene NGS Result
ACAGAGTAGAAGTGGTCAGCCTCAAAAGGCTGCCACTTGCAAAGTTTCTTCTATTAACCAAGAAACAATA
CAGACTTATTGTGTAGAAGATACTCCAATATGTTTTTCAAGATGTAGTTCATTATCATCTTTGTCATCAG
CTGAAGATGAAATAGGATGTAATCAGACGACACAGGAAGCAGATTCTGCTAATACCCTGCAAATAGCAGA
AATAAAAGAAAAGATTGGAACTAGGTCAGCTGAAGATCCTGTGAGCGAAGTTCCAGCAGTGTCACAGCAC
CCTAGAACCAAATCCAGCAGACTGCAGGGTTCTAGTTTATCTTCAGAATCAGCCAGGCACAAAGCTGTTG
AATTTTCTTCAGGAGCGAAATCTCCCTCCAAAAGTGGTGCTCAGACACCCAAAAGTCCACCTGAACACTA
TGTTCAGGAGACCCCACTCATGTTTAGCAGATGTACTTCTGTCAGTTCACTTGATAGTTTTGAGAGTCGT
TCGATTGCCAGCTCCGTTCAGAGTGAACCATGCAGTGGAATGGTAAGTGGCATTATAAGCCCCAGTGATC
TTCCAGATAGCCCTGGACAAACCATGCCACCAAGCAGAAGTAAAACACCTCCACCACCTCCTCAAACAGC
TCAAACCAAGCGAGAAGTACCTAAAAATAAAGCACCTACTGCTGAAAAGAGAGAGAGTGGACCTAAGCAA
GCTGCAGTAAATGCTGCAGTTCAGAGGGTCCAGGTTCTTCCAGATGCTGATACTTTATTACATTTTGCCA
CAGAAAGTACTCCAGATGGATTTTCTTGTTCATCCAGCCTGAGTGCTCTGAGCCTCGATGAGCCATTTAT
ACAGAAAGATGTGGAATTAAGAATAATGCCTCCAGTTCAGGAAAATGACAATGGGAATGAAACAGAATCA
GAGCAGCCTAAAGAATCAAATGAAAACCAAGAGAAAGAGGCAGAAAAAACTATTGATTCTGAAAAGGACC
TATTAGATGATTCAGATGATGATGATATTGAAATACTAGAAGAATGTATTATTTCTGCCATGCCAACAAA
GTCATCACGTAAAGCAAAAAAGCCAGCCCAGACTGCTTCAAAATTACCTCCACCTGTGGCAAGGAAACCA
AGTCAGCTGCCTGTGTACAAACTTCTACCATCACAAAACAGGTTGCAACCCCAAAAGCATGTTAGTTTTA
CACCGGGGGATGATATGCCACGGGTGTATTGTGTTGAAGGGACACCTATAAACTTTTCCACAGCTACATC
TCTAAGTGATCTAACAATCGAATCCCCTCCAAATGAGTTAGCTGCTGGAGAAGGAGTTAGAGGAGGAGCA
CAGTCAGGTGAATTTGAAAAACGAGATACCATTCCTACAGAAGGCAGAAGTACAGATGAGGCTCAAGGAG
GAAAAACCTCATCTGTAACCATACCTGAATTGGATGACAATAAAGCAGAGGAAGGTGATATTCTTGCAGA
ATGCATTAATTCTGCTATGCCCAAAGGGAAAAGTCACAAGCCTTTCCGTGTGAAAAAGATAATGGACCAG
GTCCAGCAAGCATCTGCGTCGTCTTCTGCACCCAACAAAAATCAGTTAGATGGTAAGAAAAAGAAACCAA
CTTCACCAGTAAAACCTATACCACAAAATACTGAATATAGGACACGTGTAAGAAAAAATGCAGACTCAAA
AAATAATTTAAATGCTGAGAGAGTTTTCTCAGACAACAAAGATTCAAAGAAACAGAATTTGAAAAATAAT
TCCAAGGACTTCAATGATAAGCTCCCAAATAATGAAGATAGAGTCAGAGGAAGTTTTGCTTTTGATTCAC
CTCATCATTACACGCCTATTGAAGGAACTCCTTACTGTTTTTCACGAAATGATTCTTTGAGTTCTCTAGA
TTTTGATGATGATGATGTTGACCTTTCCAGGGAAAAGGCTGAATTAAGAAAGGCAAAAGAAAATAAGGAA
TCAGAGGCTAAAGTTACCAGCCACACAGAACTAACCTCCAACCAACAATCAGCTAATAAGACACAAGCTA
TTGCAAAGCAGCCAATAAATCGAGGTCAGCCTAAACCCATACTTCAGAAACAATCCACTTTTCCCCAGTC
ATCCAAAGACATAACCAGACAGAGGGGCAGCAACTGATGAAAAGTTACAGAATTTTGCTATTGAAAATAC
TCCAGTTTGCTTTTCTCATAATTCCTCTCTGAGTTCTCTCAGTGACATTGACCAAGAAAACAACAATAAA
GAAAATGAACCTATCAAAGAGACTGAGCCCCCTGACTCACAGGGAGAACCAAGTAAACCTCAAGCATCAG
GCTATGCTCCTAAATCATTTCATGTTGAAGATACCCCAGTTTGTTTCTCAAGAAACAGTTCTCTCAGTTC
TCTTAGTATTGACTCTGAAGATGACCTGTTGCAGGAATGTATAAGCTCCGCAATGCCAAAAAAGAAAAAG
CCTTCAAGACTCAAGGGTGATAATGAAAAACATAGTCCCAGAAATATGGGTGGCATATTAGGTGAAGATC
TGACACTTGATTTGAAAGATATACAGAGACCAGATTCAGAACATGGTCTATCCCCTGATTCAGAAAATTT
TGATTGGAAAGCTATTCAGGAAGGTGCAAATTCCATAGTAAGTAGTTTACATCAAGCTGCTGCTGCTGCA
TGTTTATCTAGACAAGCTTCGTCTGATTCAGATTCCATCCTTTCCCTGAAATCAGGAATCTCTCTGGGAT
CACCATTTCATCTTACACCTGATCAAGAAGAAAAACCCTTTACAAGTAATAAAGGCCCACGAATTCTAAA
ACCAGGGGAGAAAAGTACATTGGAAACTAAAAAGATAGAATCTGAAAGTAAAGGAATCAAAGGAGGAAAA
AAAGTTTATAAAAGTTTGATTACTGGAAAAGTTCGATCTAATTCAGAAATTTCAGGCCAAATGAAACAGC
CCCTTCAAGCAAACATGCCTTCAATCTCTCGAGGCAGGACAATGATTCATATTCCAGGAGTTCGAAATAG
CTCCTCAAGTACAAGTCCTGTTTCTAAAAAAGGCCCACCCCTTAAGACTCCAGCCTCCAAAAGCCCTAGT
GAAGGTCAAACAGCCACCACTTCTCCTAGAGGAGCCAAGCCATCTGTGAAATCAGAATTAAGCCCTGTTG
CCAGGCAGACATCCCAAATAGGTGGGTCAAGTAAAGCACCTTCTAGATCAGGATCTAGAGATTCGACCCC
TTCAAGACCTGCCCAGCAACCATTAAGTAGACCTATACAGTCTCCTGGCCGAAACTCAATTTCCCCTGGT
AGAAATGGAATAAGTCCTCCTAACAAATTATCTCAACTTCCAAGGACATCATCCCCTAGTACTGCTTCAA
CTAAGTCCTCAGGTTCTGGAAAAATGTCATATACATCTCCAGGTAGACAGATGAGCCAACAGAACCTTAC
CAAACAAACAGGTTTATCCAAGAATGCCAGTAGTATTCCAAGAAGTGAGTCTGCCTCCAAAGGACTAAAT
CAGATGAATAATGGTAATGGAGCCAATAAAAAGGTAGAACTTTCTAGAATGTCTTCAACTAAATCAAGTG
GAAGTGAATCTGATAGATCAGAAAGACCTGTATTAGTACGCCAGTCAACTTTCATCAAAGAAGCTCCAAG
CCCAACCTTAAGAAGAAAATTGGAGGAATCTGCTTCATTTGAATCTCTTTCTCCATCATCTAGACCAGCT
TCTCCCACTAGGTCCCAGGCACAAACTCCAGTTTTAAGTCCTTCCCTTCCTGATATGTCTCTATCCACAC
ATTCGTCTGTTCAGGCTGGTGGATGGCGAAAACTCCCACCTAATCTCAGTCCCACTATAGAGTATAATGA
TGGAAGACCAGCAAAGCGCCATGATATTGCACGGTCTCATTCTGAAAGTCCTTCTAGACTTCCAATCAAT
AGGTCAGGAACCTGGAAACGTGAGCACAGCAAACATTCATCATCCCTTCCTCGAGTAAGCACTTGGAGAA
GAACTGGAAGTTCATCTTCAATTCTTTCTGCTTCATCAGAATCCAGTGAAAAAGCAAAAAGTGAGGATGA
AAAACATGTGAACTCTATTTCAGGAACCAAACAAAGTAAAGAAAACCAAGTATCCGCAAAAGGAACATGG
AGAAAAATAAAAGAAAATGAATTTTCTCCCACAAATAGTACTTCTCAGACCGTTTCCTCAGGTGCTACAA
ATGGTGCTGAATCAAAGACTCTAATTTATCAAATGGCACCTGCTGTTTCTAAAACAGAGGATGTTTGGGT
GAGAATTGAGGACTGTCCCATTAACAATCCTAGATCTGGAAGATCTCCCACAGGTAATACTCCCCCGGTG
ATTGACAGTGTTTCAGAAAAGGCAAATCCAAACATTAAAGATTCAAAAGATAATCAGGCAAAACAAAATG
TGGGTAATGGCAGTGTTCCCATGCGTACCGTGGGTTTGGAAAATCGCCTGAACTCCTTTATTCAGGTGGA
TGCCCCTGACCAAAAAGGAACTGAGATAAAACCAGGACAAAATAATCCTGTCCCTGTATCAGAGACTAAT
GAAAGTTCTATAGTGGAACGTACCCCATTCAGTTCTAGCAGCTCAAGCAAACACAGTTCACCTAGTGGGA
CTGTTGCTGCCAGAGTGACTCCTTTTAATTACAACCCAAGCCCTAGGAAAAGCAGCGCAGATAGCACTTC
AGCTCGGCCATCTCAGATCCCAACTCCAGTGAATAACAACACAAAGAAGCGAGATTCCAAAACTGACAGC
ACAGAATCCAGTGGAACCCAAAGTCCTAAGCGCCATTCTGGGTCTTACCTTGTGACATCTGTTTAAAAGA
GAGGAAGAATGAAACTAAGAAAATTCTATGTTAATTACAACTGCTATATAGACATTTTGTTTCAAATGAA
ACTTTAAAAGACTGAAAAATTTTGTAAATAGGTTTGATTCTTGTTAGAGGGTTTTTGTTCTCGAAGCCAT
ATTTGATAGTATACTTTGTCTTCACTGGTCTTATTTTGGGAGGCACTCTTGATGGTTAGGAAAAAAATAG
TAAAGCCAAGTATGTTTGTACAGTATGTTTTACATGTATTTAAAGTAGCATCCCATCCCAACTTCCTTTA
ATTATTGCTTGTCTTAAAATAATGAACACTACAGATAGAAAATATGATATATTGCTGTTATCAATCATTT
CTAGATTATAAACTGACTAAACTTACATCAGGGAAAAATTGGTATTTATGCAAAAAAAAATGTTTTTGTG
GAATTCCTGCAGCCCGGGGGATCCGTCGAGGAATTCACTCCTCAGGTGCAGGCTGCCTATCAGAAGGTGG
TGGCTGGTGTGGCCAATGCCCTGGCTCACAAATACCACTGAGATCTTTTTCCCTCTGCCAAAAATTATGG
GGACATCATGAAGCCCCTTGAGCATCTGACTTCTGGCTAATAAAGGAAATTTATTTTCATTGCAATAGTG
TGTTGGAATTTTTTGTGTCTCTCACTCGGAAGGACATATGGGAGGGCAAATCATTTAAAACATCAGAATG
AGTATTTGGTTTAGAGTTTGGCAACATATGCCCATATGCTGGCTGCCATGAACAAAGGTTGGCTATAAAG
AGGTCATCAGTATATGAAACAGCCCCCTGCTGTCCATTCCTTATTCCATAGAAAAGCCTTGACTTGAGGT
TAGATTTTTTTTATATTTTGTTTTGTGTTATTTTTTTCTTTAACATCCCTAAAATTTTCCTTACATGTTT
TACTAGCCAGATTTTTCCTCCTCTCCTGACTACTCCCAGTCATAGCTGTCCCTCTTCTCTTATGGAGATC
CCTCGACGGATCGGCCGCAATTCGTAATCATGTCATAGCTGTTTCCTGTGTGAAATTGTTATCCGCTCAC
AATTCCACACAACATACGAGCCGGAAGCATAAAGTGTAAAGCCTGGGGTGCCTAATGAGTGAGCTAACTC
ACATTAATTGCGTTGCGCTCACTGCCCGCTTTCCAGTCGGGAAACCTGTCGTGCCAGCTGCATTAATGAA
TCGGCCAACGCGCGGGGAGAGGCGGTTTGCGTATTGGGCGCTCTTCCGCTTCCTCGCTCACTGACTCGCT
GCGCTCGGTCGTTCGGCTGCGGCGAGCGGTATCAGCTCACTCAAAGGCGGTAATACGGTTATCCACAGAA
TCAGGGGATAACGCAGGAAAGAACATGTGAGCAAAAGGCCAGCAAAAGGCCAGGAACCGTAAAAAGGCCG
CGTTGCTGGCGTTTTTCCATAGGCTCCGCCCCCCTGACGAGCATCACAAAAATCGACGCTCAAGTCAGAG
GTGGCGAAACCCGACAGGACTATAAAGATACCAGGCGTTTCCCCCTGGAAGCTCCCTCGTGCGCTCTCCT
GTTCCGACCCTGCCGCTTACCGGATACCTGTCCGCCTTTCTCCCTTCGGGAAGCGTGGCGCTTTCTCATA
GCTCACGCTGTAGGTATCTCAGTTCGGTGTAGGTCGTTCGCTCCAAGCTGGGCTGTGTGCACGAACCCCC
CGTTCAGCCCGACCGCTGCGCCTTATCCGGTAACTATCGTCTTGAGTCCAACCCGGTAAGACACGACTTA
TCGCCACTGGCAGCAGCCACTGGTAACAGGATTAGCAGAGCGAGGTATGTAGGCGGTGCTACAGAGTTCT
TGAAGTGGTGGCCTAACTACGGCTACACTAGAAGAACAGTATTTGGTATCTGCGCTCTGCTGAAGCCAGT
TACCTTCGGAAAAAGAGTTGGTAGCTCTTGATCCGGCAAACAAACCACCGCTGGTAGCGGTGGTTTTTTT
GTTTGCAAGCAGCAGATTACGCGCAGAAAAAAAGGATCTCAAGAAGATCCTTTGATCTTTTCTACGGGGT
CTGACGCTCAGTGGAACGAAAACTCACGTTAAGGGATTTTGGTCATGAGATTATCAAAAAGGATCTTCAC
CTAGATCCTTTTAAATTAAAAATGAAGTTTTAAATCAATCTAAAGTATATATGAGTAAACTTGGTCTGAC
AGTTACCAATGCTTAATCAGTGAGGCACCTATCTCAGCGATCTGTCTATTTCGTTCATCCATAGTTGCCT
GACTCCCCGTCGTGTAGATAACTACGATACGGGAGGGCTTACCATCTGGCCCCAGTGCTGCAATGATACC
GCGAGACCCACGCTCACCGGCTCCAGATTTATCAGCAATAAACCAGCCAGCCGGAAGGGCCGAGCGCAGA
AGTGGTCCTGCAACTTTATCCGCCTCCATCCAGTCTATTAATTGTTGCCGGGAAGCTAGAGTAAGTAGTT
CGCCAGTTAATAGTTTGCGCAACGTTGTTGCCATTGCTACAGGCATCGTGGTGTCACGCTCGTCGTTTGG
TATGGCTTCATTCAGCTCCGGTTCCCAACGATCAAGGCGAGTTACATGATCCCCCATGTTGTGCAAAAAA
GCGGTTAGCTCCTTCGGTCCTCCGATCGTTGTCAGAAGTAAGTTGGCCGCAGTGTTATCACTCATGGTTA
TGGCAGCACTGCATAATTCTCTTACTGTCATGCCATCCGTAAGATGCTTTTCTGTGACTGGTGAGTACTC
AACCAAGTCATTCTGAGAATAGTGTATGCGGCGACCGAGTTGCTCTTGCCCGGCGTCAATACGGGATAAT
ACCGCGCCACATAGCAGAACTTTAAAAGTGCTCATCATTGGAAAACGTTCTTCGGGGCGAAAACTCTCAA
GGATCTTACCGCTGTTGAGATCCAGTTCGATGTAACCCACTCGTGCACCCAACTGATCTTCAGCATCTTT
TACTTTCACCAGCGTTTCTGGGTGAGCAAAAACAGGAAGGCAAAATGCCGCAAAAAAGGGAATAAGGGCG
ACACGGAAATGTTGAATACTCATACTCTTCCTTTTTCAATATTATTGAAGCATTTATCAGGGTTATTGTC
TCATGAGCGGATACATATTTGAATGTATTTAGAAAAATAAACAAATAGGGGTTCCGCGCACATTTCCCCG
AAAAGTGCCACCTGACGTCTAAGAAACCATTATTATCATGACATTAACCTATAAAAATAGGCGTATCACG
AGGCCCTTTCGTCTCGCGCGTTTCGGTGATGACGGTGAAAACCTCTGACACATGCAGCTCCCGGAGACGG
TCACAGCTTGTCTGTAAGCGGATGCCGGGAGCAGACAAGCCCGTCAGGGCGCGTCAGCGGGTGTTGGCGG
GTGTCGGGGCTGGCTTAACTATGCGGCATCAGAGCAGATTGTACTGAGAGTGCACCATATGCGGTGTGAA
ATACCGCACAGATGCGTAAGGAGAAAATACCGCATCAGGCGCCATTCGCCATTCAGGCTGCGCAACTGTT
GGGAAGGGCGATCGGTGCGGGCCTCTTCGCTATTACGCCAGCTGGCGAAAGGGGGATGTGCTGCAAGGCG
ATTAAGTTGGGTAACGCCAGGGTTTTCCCAGTCACGACGTTGTAAAACGACGGCCAGTGCCAAGCTTCAC
GCTGCCGCAAGCACTCAGGGCGCAAGGGCTGCTAAAGGAAGCGGAACACGTAGAAAGCCAGTCCGCAGAA
ACGGTGCTGACCCCGGATGAATGTCAGCTACTGGGCTATCTGGACAAGGGAAAACGCAAGCGCAAAGAGA
AAGCAGGTAGCTTGCAGTGGGCTTACATGGCGATAGCTAGACTGGGCGGTTTTATGGACAGCAAGCGAAC
CGGAATTGCCAGCTGGGGCGCCCTCTGGTAAGGTTGGGAAGCCCTGCAAAGTAAACTGGATGGCTTTCTT
GCCGCCAAGGATCTGATGGCGCAGGGGATCAAGATCCTGCTTCATCCCCGTGGCCCGTTGCTCGCGTTTG
CTGGCGGTGTCCCCGGAAGAAATATATTTGCATGTCTTTAGTTCTATGATGACACAAACCCCGCCCAGCG
TCTTGTCATTGGCGAATTCGAACACGCAGATGCAGTCGGGGCGGCGCGGTCCCAGGTCCACTTCGCATAT
TAAGGTGACGCGTGTGGCCTCGAACACCGAGCGACCCTGCAGCGACCCGCTTAACAGCGTCAACAGCGTG
CCGCAGATCTGATCAAGAGACAGGATGAGGATCGTTTCGCATGATTGAACAAGATGGATTGCACGCAGGT
TCTCCGGCCGCTTGGGTGGAGAGGCTATTCGGCTATGACTGGGCACAACAGACAATCGGCTGCTCTGATG
CCGCCGTGTTCCGGCTGTCAGCGCAGGGGCGCCCGGTTCTTTTTGTCAAGACCGACCTGTCCGGTGCCCT
GAATGAACTGCAGGACGAGGCAGCGCGGCTATCGTGGCTGGCCACGACGGGCGTTCCTTGCGCAGCTGTG
CTCGACGTTGTCACTGAAGCGGGAAGGGACTGGCTGCTATTGGGCGAAGTGCCGGGGCAGGATCTCCTGT
CATCTCACCTTGCTCCTGCCGAGAAAGTATCCATCATGGCTGATGCAATGCGGCGGCTGCATACGCTTGA
TCCGGCTACCTGCCCATTCGACCACCAAGCGAAACATCGCATCGAGCGAGCACGTACTCGGATGGAAGCC
GGTCTTGTCGATCAGGATGATCTGGACGAAGAGCATCAGGGGCTCGCGCCAGCCGAACTGTTCGCCAGGC
TCAAGGCGCGCATGCCCGACGGCGAGGATCTCGTCGTGACCCATGGCGATGCCTGCTTGCCGAATATCAT
GGTGGAAAATGGCCGCTTTTCTGGATTCATCGACTGTGGCCGGCTGGGTGTGGCGGACCGCTATCAGGAC
ATAGCGTTGGCTACCCGTGATATTGCTGAAGAGCTTGGCGGCGAATGGGCTGACCGCTTCCTCGTGCTTT
ACGGTATCGCCGCTCCCGATTCGCAGCGCATCGCCTTCTATCGCCTTCTTGACGAGTTCTTCTGAGCGGG
ACTCTGGGGTTCGAAATGACCGACCAAGCGACGCCCAACCTGCCATCACGAGATTTCGATTCCACCGCCG
CCTTCTATGAAAGGTTGGGCTTCGGAATCGTTTTCCGGGACGCCGGCTGGATGATCCTCCAGCGCGGGGA
TCTCATGCTGGAGTTCTTCGCCCACCCCGGGAGATGGGGGAGGCTAACTGAAACACGGAAGGAGACAATA
CCGGAAGGAACCCGCGCTATGACGGCAATAAAAAGACAGAATAAAACGCACGGTGTTGGGTCGTTTGTTC
ATAAACGCGGGGTTCGGTCCCAGGGCTGGCACTCTGTCGATACCCCACCGAGACCCCATTGGGGCCAATA
CGCCCGCGTTTCTTCCTTTTCCCCACCCCACCCCCCAAGTTCGGGTGAAGGCCCAGGGCTCGCAGCCAAC
GTCGGGGCGGCAAGCCCTGCCATAGCCACGGGCCCCGTGGGTTAGGGACGGCGGATCGCGGCCCTCTAGA
GAGCTTGGCCCATTGCATACGTTGTATCCATATCATAATATGTACATTTATATTGGCTCATGTCCAACAT
TACCGCCATGTTGACATTGATTATTGACTAGTTATTAATAGTAATCAATTACGGGGTCATTAGTTCATAG
CCCATATATGGAGTTCCGCGTTACATAACTTACGGTAAATGGCCCGCCTGGCTGACCGCCCAACGACCCC
CGCCCATTGACGTCAATAATGACGTATGTTCCCATAGTAACGCCAATAGGGACTTTCCATTGACGTCAAT
GGGTGGAGTATTTACGGTAAACTGCCCACTTGGCAGTACATCAAGTGTATCATATGCCAAGTACGCCCCC
TATTGACGTCAATGACGGTAAATGGCCCGCCTGGCATTATGCCCAGTACATGACCTTATGGGACTTTCCT
ACTTGGCAGTACATCTACGTATTAGTCATCGCTATTACCATGGTGATGCGGTTTTGGCAGTACATCAATG
GGCGTGGATAGCGGTTTGACTCACGGGGATTTCCAAGTCTCCACCCCATTGACGTCAATGGGAGTTTGTT
TTGGCACCAAAATCAACGGGACTTTCCAAAATGTCGTAACAACTCCGCCCCATTGACGCAAATGGGCGGT
AGGCGTGTACGGTGGGAGGTCTATATAAGCAGAGCTCGTTTAGTGAACCGTCAGATCGCCTGGAGACGCC
ATCCACGCTGTTTTGACCTCCATAGAAGACACCGGGACCGATCCAGCCTCCGGTCGACCGATCCTGAGAA
CTTCAGGGTGAGTTTGGGGACCCTTGATTGTTCTTTCTTTTTCGCTATTGTAAAATTCATGTTATATGGA
GGGGGCAAAGTTTTCAGGGTGTTGTTTAGAATGGGAAGATGTCCCTTGTATCACCATGGACCCTCATGAT
AATTTTGTTTCTTTCACTTTCTACTCTGTTGACAACCATTGTCTCCTCTTATTTTCTTTTCATTTTCTGT
AACTTTTTCGTTAAACTTTAGCTTGCATTTGTAACGAATTTTTAAATTCACTTTTGTTTATTTGTCAGAT
TGTAAGTACTTTCTCTAATCACTTTTTTTTCAAGGCAATCAGGGTATATTATATTGTACTTCAGCACAGT
TTTAGAGAACAATTGTTATAATTAAATGATAAGGTAGAATATTTCTGCATATAAATTCTGGCTGGCGTGG
AAATATTCTTATTGGTAGAAACAACTACACCCTGGTCATCATCCTGCCTTTCTCTTTATGGTTACAATGA
TATACACTGTTTGAGATGAGGATAAAATACTCTGAGTCCAAACCGGGCCCCTCTGCTAACCATGTTCATG
CCTTCTTCTCTTTCCTACAGCTCCTGGGCAACGTGCTGGTTGTTGTGCTGTCTCATCATTTTGGCAAAGA
ATTCCTCGACGGATCCGATCGAATTCCCGGAAATGGGGTCCAAGGGTAGCCAAGGATGGCTGCAGCTTCA
TATGATCAGTTGTTAAAGCAAGTTGAGGCACTGAAGATGGAGAACTCAAATCTTCGACAAGAGCTAGAAG
ATAATTCCAATCATCTTACAAAACTGGAAACTGAGGCATCTAATATGAAGGAAGTACTTAAACAACTACA
AGGAAGTATTGAAGATGAAGCTATGGCTTCTTCTGGACAGATTGATTTATTAGAGCGTCTTAAAGAGCTT
AACTTAGATAGCAGTAATTTCCCTGGAGTAAAACTGCGGTCAAAAATGTCCCTCCGTTCTTATGGAAGCC
GGGAAGGATCTGTATCAAGCCGTTCTGGAGAGTGCAGTCCTGTTCCTATGGGTTCATTTCCAAGAAGAGG
GTTTGTAAATGGAAGCAGAGAAAGTACTGGATATTTAGAAGAACTTGAGAAAGAGAGGTCATTGCTTCTT
GCTGATCTTGACAAAGAAGAAAAGGAAAAAGACTGGTATTACGCTCAACTTCAGAATCTCACTAAAAGAA
TAGATAGTCTTCCTTTAACTGAAAATTTTTCCTTACAAACAGATATGACCAGAAGGCAATTGGAATATGA
AGCAAGGCAAATCAGAGTTGCGATGGAAGAACAACTAGGTACCTGCCAGGATATGGAAAAACGAGCACAG
CGAAGAATAGCCAGAATTCAGCAAATCGAAAAGGACATACTTCGTATACGACAGCTTTTACAGTCCCAAG
CAACAGAAGCAGAGAGGTCATCTCAGAACAAGCATGAAACCGGCTCACATGATGCTGAGCGGCAGAATGA
AGGTCAAGGAGTGGGAGAAATCAACATGGCAACTTCTGGTAATGGTCAGGGTTCAACTACACGAATGGAC
CATGAAACAGCCAGTGTTTTGAGTTCTAGTAGCACACACTCTGCACCTCGAAGGCTGACAAGTCATCTGG
GAACCAAGGTGGAAATGGTGTATTCATTGTTGTCAATGCTTGGTACTCATGATAAGGATGATATGTCGCG
AACTTTGCTAGCTATGTCTAGCTCCCAAGACAGCTGTATATCCATGCGACAGTCTGGATGTCTTCCTCTC
CTCATCCAGCTTTTACATGGCAATGACAAAGACTCTGTATTGTTGGGAAATTCCCGGGGCAGTAAAGAGG
CTCGGGCCAGGGCCAGTGCAGCACTCCACAACATCATTCACTCACAGCCTGATGACAAGAGAGGCAGGCG
TGAAATCCGAGTCCTTCATCTTTTGGAACAGATACGCGCTTACTGTGAAACCTGTTGGGAGTGGCAGGAA
GCTCATGAACCAGGCATGGACCAGGACAAAAATCCAATGCCAGCTCCTGTTGAACATCAGATCTGTCCTG
CTGTGTGTGTTCTAATGAAACTTTCATTTGATGAAGAGCATAGACATGCAATGAATGAACTAGGGGGACT
ACAGGCCATTGCAGAATTATTGCAAGTGGACTGTGAAATGTATGGGCTTACTAATGACCACTACAGTATT
ACACTAAGACGATATGCTGGAATGGCTTTGACAAACTTGACTTTTGGAGATGTAGCCAACAAGGCTACGC
TATGCTCTATGAAAGGCTGCATGAGAGCACTTGTGGCCCAACTAAAATCTGAAAGTGAAGACTTACAGCA
GGTTATTGCGAGTGTTTTGAGGAATTTGTCTTGGCGAGCAGATGTAAATAGTAAAAAGACGTTGCGAGAA
GTTGGAAGTGTGAAAGCATTGATGGAATGTGCTTTAGAAGTTAAAAAGGAATCAACCCTCAAAAGCGTAT
TGAGTGCCTTATGGAATTTGTCAGCACATTGCACTGAGAATAAAGCTGATATATGTGCTGTAGATGGTGC
ACTTGCATTTTTGGTTGGCACTCTTACTTACCGGAGCCAGACAAACACTTTAGCCATTATTGAAAGTGGA
GGTGGGATATTACGGAATGTGTCCAGCTTGATAGCTACAAATGAGGACCACAGGCAAATCCTAAGAGAGA
ACAACTGTCTACAAACTTTATTACAACACTTAAAATCTCATAGTTTGACAATAGTCAGTAATGCATGTGG
AACTTTGTGGAATCTCTCAGCAAGAAATCCTAAAGACCAGGAAGCATTATGGGACATGGGGGCAGTTAGC
ATGCTCAAGAACCTCATTCATTCAAAGCACAAAATGATTGCTATGGGAAGTGCTGCAGCTTTAAGGAATC
TCATGGCAAATAGGCCTGCGAAGTACAAGGATGCCAATATTATGTCTCCTGGCTCAAGCTTGCCATCTCT
TCATGTTAGGAAACAAAAAGCCCTAGAAGCAGAATTAGATGCTCAGCACTTATCAGAAACTTTTGACAAT
ATAGACAATTTAAGTCCCAAGGCATCTCATCGTAGTAAGCAGAGACACAAGCAAAGTCTCTATGGTGATT
ATGTTTTTGACACCAATCGACATGATGATAATAGGTCAGACAATTTTAATACTGGCAACATGACTGTCCT
TTCACCATATTTGAATACTACAGTGTTACCCAGCTCCTCTTCATCAAGAGGAAGCTTAGATAGTTCTCGT
TCTGAAAAAGATAGAAGTTTGGAGAGAGAACGCGGAATTGGTCTAGGCAACTACCATCCAGCAACAGAAA
ATCCAGGAACTTCTTCAAAGCGAGGTTTGCAGATCTCCACCACTGCAGCCCAGATTGCCAAAGTCATGGA
AGAAGTGTCAGCCATTCATACCTCTCAGGAAGACAGAAGTTCTGGGTCTACCACTGAATTACATTGTGTG
ACAGATGAGAGAAATGCACTTAGAAGAAGCTCTGCTGCCCATACACATTCAAACACTTACAATTTCACTA
AGTCGGAAAATTCAAATAGGACATGTTCTATGCCTTATGCCAAATTAGAATACAAGAGATCTTCAAATGA
TAGTTTAAATAGTGTCAGTAGTAGTGATGGTTATGGTAAAAGAGGTCAAATGAAACCCTCGATTGAATCC
TATTCTGAAGATGATGAAAGTAAGTTTTGCAGTTATGGTCAATACCCAGCCGACCTAGCCCATAAAATAC
ATAGTGCAAATCATATGGATGATAATGATGGAGAACTAGATACACCAATAAATTATAGTCTTAAATATTC
AGATGAGCAGTTGAACTCTGGAAGGCAAAGTCCTTCACAGAATGAAAGATGGGCAAGACCCAAACACATA
ATAGAAGATGAAATAAAACAAAGTGAGCAAAGACAATCAAGGAATCAAAGTACAACTTATCCTGTTTATA
CTGAGAGCACTGATGATAAACACCTCAAGTTCCAACCACATTTTGGACAGCAGGAATGTGTTTCTCCATA
CAGGTCACGGGGAGCCAATGGTTCAGAAACAAATCGAGTGGGTTCTAATCATGGAATTAATCAAAATGTA
AGCCAGTCTTTGTGTCAAGAAGATGACTATGAAGATGATAAGCCTACCAATTATAGTGAACGTTACTCTG
AAGAAGAACAGCATGAAGAAGAAGAGAGACCAACAAATTATAGCATAAAATATAATGAAGAGAAACGTCA
TGTGGATCAGCCTATTGATTATAGTTTAAAATATGCCACAGATATTCCTTCATCACAGAAACAGTCATTT
TCATTCTCAAAGAGTTCATCTGGACAAAGCAGTAAAACCGAACATATGTCTTCAAGCAGTGAGAATACGT
CCACACCTTCATCTAATGCCAAGAGGCAGAATCAGCTCCATCCAAGTTCTGC
Features (pLannotate 1.2.2; 23 found; start..end, strand, type, name):
   2067..4823    +  CDS            APC (fragment): APC_HUMAN - Also known as DP2.5. Experimental evidence at protein level: Swiss-Prot protein existence level 1. Tumor suppressor. Promotes rapid degradation of CTNNB1 and participates in Wnt signaling as a negative regulator. APC activity is correlated with its phosphorylation state. Activates the GEF activity of SPATA13 and ARHGEF4. Plays a role in hepatocyte growth factor (HGF)- induced cell migration. Required for MMP9 up-regulation via the JNK signaling pathway in colorectal tumor cells. Acts as a mediator of ERBB2-dependent stabilization of microtubules at the cell cortex. It is required f
   5251..5274    -  misc_feature   MCS (fragment): pBluescript multiple cloning site
   5281..5358    +  CDS            HBB (fragment): HBB_PONPY - Experimental evidence at transcript level: Swiss-Prot protein existence level 2. Involved in oxygen transport from the lung to the various peripheral tissues. From Pongo pygmaeus (Bornean orangutan).
   5429..5484    +  polyA_signal   β-globin poly(A) signal: rabbit β-globin polyadenylation signal (Gil and Proudfoot, 1987)
   5864..5886    -  protein_bind   lac operator (fragment): The lac repressor binds to the lac operator to inhibit transcription in E. coli. This inhibition can be relieved by adding lactose or isopropyl-β-D-thiogalactopyranoside (IPTG). lac repressor encoded by lacI
   5890..5920    -  promoter       lac promoter: promoter for the E. coli lac operon
   5935..5956    -  protein_bind   CAP binding site: CAP binding activates transcription in the presence of cAMP. E. coli catabolite activator protein
   5969..6061    -  CDS            lacI (fragment): lac repressor; lacI; The lac repressor binds to the lac operator to inhibit transcription in E. coli. This inhibition can be relieved by adding lactose or isopropyl-β-D-thiogalactopyranoside (IPTG).
   6244..6832    -  rep_origin     ori: high-copy-number ColE1/pMB1/pBR322/pUC origin of replication
   7003..7863    -  CDS            AmpR: β-lactamase; bla; confers resistance to ampicillin, carbenicillin, and related antibiotics
   7864..7968    -  promoter       AmpR promoter: bla
   8063..8098    +  CDS            rop (fragment): Rop protein, which maintains plasmids at low copy number; rop
   8200..8299    +  misc_feature   bom (fragment): basis of mobility region from pBR322
   8305..8459    -  CDS            lacZα (fragment): LacZα fragment of β-galactosidase; lacZ fragment
   8463..8786    +  CDS            tnpA (fragment): TN5P_ECOLX - Also known as tnp. Experimental evidence at protein level: Swiss-Prot protein existence level 1. Mediates transposition of transposon Tn5 by a 'cut and paste' mechanism. First, the monomeric transposase binds the 19 bp inverted DNA repeats flanking the transposon. Then, dimerization of the DNA- bound transposase creates a synaptic DNA complex. After nicking of the first DNA strand, excision of the transposon proceeds through a series of intermediates. The transposase then mediates the insertion of the transposon at a new site by strand transfer. The activity of the wild- type tran
   8869..9014    +  promoter       HSV TK promoter: herpes simplex virus thymidine kinase promoter
   9071..9862    +  CDS            neo: KKA2_KLEPN - Also known as kan, nptII. Experimental evidence at protein level: Swiss-Prot protein existence level 1. Resistance to kanamycin, neomycin, paromomycin, ribostamycin, butirosin and gentamicin B. From Klebsiella pneumoniae.
   9886..10041   +  CDS            ble (fragment): BLE_KLEPN - Experimental evidence at protein level: Swiss-Prot protein existence level 1. Binding protein with a strong affinity to the bleomycin family of antibiotics. Binds to CL990; an antimitotic-antibiotic compound. From Klebsiella pneumoniae.
  10103..10150   +  polyA_signal   HSV TK poly(A) signal: herpes simplex virus thymidine kinase polyadenylation signal (Cole and Stacy, 1985)
  10443..10822   +  enhancer       CMV enhancer: human cytomegalovirus immediate early enhancer
  10823..11026   +  promoter       CMV promoter: human cytomegalovirus (CMV) immediate early promoter
  11138..11710   +  intron         β-globin intron: intron from rabbit β-globin gene
  11816..2113    +  CDS            APC (fragment) (across the origin): APC_HUMAN - Also known as DP2.5. Experimental evidence at protein level: Swiss-Prot protein existence level 1. Tumor suppressor. Promotes rapid degradation of CTNNB1 and participates in Wnt signaling as a negative regulator. APC activity is correlated with its phosphorylation state. Activates the GEF activity of SPATA13 and ARHGEF4. Plays a role in hepatocyte growth factor (HGF)- induced cell migration. Required for MMP9 up-regulation via the JNK signaling pathway in colorectal tumor cells. Acts as a mediator of ERBB2-dependent stabilization of microtubules at the cell cortex. It is required f
