[The description below was written by a language model from this plasmid's Addgene catalogue record and pLannotate feature annotations shown in this document.]
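Description:
pCMV-Neo-Bam APC 1-1941 is a mammalian expression plasmid carrying the human tumour suppressor gene APC in the pCMV-Neo-Bam backbone, with the insert cloned into a BamHI site that is preserved on both sides. The record gives a backbone of about 6.6 kb and an insert of about 9 kb, consistent with the 15.5 kb sequenced plasmid. According to the depositor, a truncation at codon 1941 was introduced by site-directed mutagenesis, so the encoded protein ends there. This fits the feature table, in which APC coding sequence is annotated as two adjoining fragments, the first running across the sequence origin to roughly the position expected for codon 1941 and the second continuing with downstream APC sequence that remains in the plasmid.

Expression is driven by the human cytomegalovirus immediate-early enhancer and promoter, followed by a rabbit β-globin intron upstream of the APC open reading frame. A β-globin fragment and the rabbit β-globin polyadenylation signal lie downstream. A separate cassette places the Tn5-derived neo gene under the HSV thymidine kinase promoter and poly(A) signal, allowing G418 selection of stably transfected mammalian cells. In bacteria the plasmid is maintained through a ColE1/pMB1-type origin with ampicillin resistance. The catalogue lists it as low copy, although the origin is annotated as a high-copy type. Small remnants of lac, rop, bom and Tn5 sequences are backbone leftovers.

APC promotes degradation of β-catenin and negatively regulates Wnt signalling. The associated publication concerns activation of β-catenin–Tcf signalling in colon cancer, so this truncation is presumably meant for testing which APC regions are needed for that regulation.
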