Addgene plasmid #16510: pCMV-Neo-Bam APC 1-1941
Depositing lab: Bert Vogelstein. Publication: Activation of beta-catenin-Tcf signaling in colon cancer by mutations in beta-catenin or APC. Morin PJ, Sparks AB, Korinek V, Barker N, Clevers H, Vogelstein B, Kinzler KW. Science. 1997 Mar 21. 275(5307):1787-90. 10.1126/science.275.5307.1787 PubMed 9065402.
Backbone
  Vector backbone: pCMV-Neo-Bam
  Backbone manufacturer: Vogelstein Lab
  Backbone size w/o insert (bp): 6600
  Vector type: Mammalian Expression
  Selectable markers: Neomycin (select with G418)
Growth in bacteria
  Bacterial resistance: Ampicillin, 100 μg/mL
  Growth temperature: 37°C
  Growth strain: DH5alpha
  Copy number: Low Copy
Gene/Insert
  Gene/Insert name: APC
  Species: H. sapiens (human)
  Insert size (bp): 9000
  Mutation: Codon 1941 truncation
  Entrez Gene: APC (a.k.a. BTPS2, DESMD, DP2, DP2.5, DP3, GS, PPP1R46)
  Cloning method: Restriction Enzyme; 5′ cloning site BamHI (not destroyed); 3′ cloning site BamHI (not destroyed)
  Sequencing primers: 5′ n/a
Terms and licenses: Academic/Nonprofit Terms; Industry Terms: Not Available to Industry
Depositor comments: This truncation was created using site-directed mutagenesis.
How to cite: pCMV-Neo-Bam APC 1-1941 was a gift from Bert Vogelstein (Addgene plasmid # 16510 ; http://n2t.net/addgene:16510 ; RRID:Addgene_16510)
