>Addgene plasmid #16510 | pCMV-Neo-Bam APC 1-1941 Sequencing Result | analyzer sequence | sequence record 23106
CGTTGTGGCGGGCATTGGCCCACCAGCCACCACCTTCTGATAGGCAGCCTGCACCTGAGGAGTGAATTCC
TCGACGGATCCCCCGGGCTGCAGGAATTCCACAAAAACATTTTTTTTTGCATAAATACCAATTTTTCCCT
GATGTAAGTTTAGTCAGTTTATAATCTAGAAATGATTGATAACAGCAATATATCATATTTTCTATCTGTA
GTGTTCATTATTTTAAGACAAGCAATAATTAAAGGAAGTTGGGATGGGATGCTACTTTAAATACATGTAA
AACATACTGTACAAACATACTTGGCTTTACTATTTTTTTCCTAACCATCAAGAGTGCCTCCCAAAATAAG
ACCAGTGAAGACAAAGTATACTATCAAATATGGCTTCGAGAACAAAAACCCTCTAACAAGAATCAAACCT
ATTTACAAAATTTTTCAGTCTTTTAAAGTTTCATTTGAAACAAAATGTCTATATAGCAGTTGTAATTAAC
ATAGAATTTTCTTAGTTTCATTCTTCCTCTCTTTTAAACAGATGTCACAAGGTAAGACCCAGAATGGCGC
TTAGGACTTTGGGTTCCACTGGATTCTGTGCTGTCAGTTTTGGAATCTCGCTTCTTTGTGTTGTTATTCA
CTGGAGTTGGGATCTGAGATGGCCGAGCTGAGAAGTGCTATCGGGCNCTGCTTTTCCTAGGNTGGGGGTG
NTATTAAAAGGGNNCCCCTNGGGCNGCANCGGCCCCCAANGGGAACGGGTTTGCTGACTGNTAAACGAAG
GGGGACGTCCNTAAAAACTTCTNATCCCCGAA
